>Addgene plasmid #209680 | MAC_N_COMMD8 | addgene full sequence | sequence record 441730 | Addgene NGS Result
GACATTGATTATTGACTAGTTATTAATAGTAATCAATTACGGGGTCATTAGTTCATAGCCCATATATGGA
GTTCCGCGTTACATAACTTACGGTAAATGGCCCGCCTGGCTGACCGCCCAACGACCCCCGCCCATTGACG
TCAATAATGACGTATGTTCCCATAGTAACGCCAATAGGGACTTTCCATTGACGTCAATGGGTGGAGTATT
TACGGTAAACTGCCCACTTGGCAGTACATCAAGTGTATCATATGCCAAGTACGCCCCCTATTGACGTCAA
TGACGGTAAATGGCCCGCCTGGCATTATGCCCAGTACATGACCTTATGGGACTTTCCTACTTGGCAGTAC
ATCTACGTATTAGTCATCGCTATTACCATGGTGATGCGGTTTTGGCAGTACATCAATGGGCGTGGATAGC
GGTTTGACTCACGGGGATTTCCAAGTCTCCACCCCATTGACGTCAATGGGAGTTTGTTTTGGCACCAAAA
TCAACGGGACTTTCCAAAATGTCGTAACAACTCCGCCCCATTGACGCAAATGGGCGGTAGGCGTGTACGG
TGGGAGGTCTATATAAGCAGAGCTCTCCCTATCAGTGATAGAGATCTCCCTATCAGTGATAGAGATCGTC
GACGAGCTCGTTTAGTGAACCGTCAGATCGCCTGGAGACGCCATCCACGCTGTTTTGACCTCCATAGAAG
ACACCGGGACCGATCCAGCCTCCGGACTCTAGCGTTTAAACTTAAGCTTGGTACCGAGCTCGGATCCACT
AGTCCAGTGTGGTGGAATTCTGCAGATATCCAGCACAGTGGCGGCCGCTCGAGACCATGAAGGACAACAC
CGTGCCCCTGAAGCTGATCGCCCTGCTGGCCAACGGCGAGTTCCACTCTGGCGAGCAGCTGGGCGAGACA
CTGGGCATGAGCAGAGCCGCCATCAACAAGCACATCCAGACCCTGCGGGACTGGGGCGTGGACGTGTTCA
CAGTGCCCGGCAAGGGCTACAGCCTGCCCGAGCCCATCCAGCTGCTGAACGCCAAGCAGATCCTGGGCCA
GCTGGATGGCGGATCTGTGGCCGTGCTGCCCGTGATCGACAGCACCAACCAGTATCTGCTCGACCGGATC
GGCGAGCTGAAGTCCGGCGACGCCTGTATCGCCGAGTACCAGCAGGCCGGCAGAGGCGGCAGGGGCAGAA
AGTGGTTCAGCCCCTTCGGCGCCAACCTGTACCTGAGCATGTTCTGGAGACTGGAACAGGGCCCAGCCGC
CGCTATTGGCCTGAGCCTGGTCATCGGCATCGTGATGGCCGAGGTGCTGCGGAAGCTGGGCGCCGACAAA
GTGCGCGTGAAGTGGCCCAACGACCTGTATCTGCAGGACCGGAAGCTGGCCGGCATCCTGGTGGAACTGA
CCGGCAAAACAGGCGACGCCGCCCAGATCGTGATCGGCGCTGGCATCAACATGGCCATGCGGCGGGTGGA
AGAGAGCGTGGTCAACCAGGGCTGGATCACCCTGCAGGAAGCCGGCATCAACCTGGACCGGAACACCCTG
GCCGCCATGCTGATCAGAGAGCTGAGAGCCGCCCTGGAACTGTTCGAGCAGGAAGGCCTGGCCCCCTACC
TGAGCAGATGGGAGAAGCTGGACAACTTCATCAACCGGCCCGTGAAACTGATCATCGGCGACAAAGAGAT
CTTCGGCATCAGCCGGGGCATCGACAAGCAGGGGGCCCTGCTCCTGGAACAGGACGGCATCATCAAGCCC
TGGATGGGCGGCGAGATCAGCCTGCGGAGCGCCGAGAAGTACCCATACGATGTTCCTGACTATGCCGGTA
CCGAGCTCGGATCCACCATGGCTAGCTGGAGCCACCCGCAGTTCGAGAAAGGTGGAGGTTCCGGAGGTGG
ATCGGGAGGTGGATCGTGGAGCCACCCGCAGTTCGAAAAAGCGGCCGATATCACAAGTTTGTACAAAAAA
GTTGGCATGGAGCCGGAAGAGGGGACGCCCTTGTGGCGGCTGCAGAAGCTGCCGGCCGAGCTGGGCCCGC
AGCTTCTTCACAAAATAATTGATGGCATTTGTGGTCGAGCTTATCCTGTGTACCAAGATTATCACACTGT
TTGGGAATCAGAAGAATGGATGCACGTTTTAGAAGATATTGCCAAATTTTTCAAAGCCATAGTTGGTAAA
AACTTACCTGATGAAGAGATATTTCAGCAGTTGAATCAGTTGAATTCACTTCATCAAGAAACTATCATGA
AATGCGTGAAAAGTAGGAAAGATGAAATCAAACAGGCTCTGTCAAGAGAAATAGTTGCTATTTCCTCTGC
ACAGCTACAGGATTTTGATTGGCAGGTAAAGCTTGCACTTTCCAGTGACAAGATTGCTGCATTACGAATG
CCACTTTTAAGCCTGCATCTAGATGTAAAAGAAAATGGTGAAGTAAAACCTTATTCTATTGAAATGAGTA
GAGAGGAGCTGCAGAATCTAATACAGTCCTTGGAAGCAGCGAATAAGGTGGTCCTGCAGTTGAAATACCC
AACTTTCTTGTACAAAGTGGTGACGTAAGCTAGGGGCCCGTTTAAACCCGCTGATCAGCCTCGACTGTGC
CTTCTAGTTGCCAGCCATCTGTTGTTTGCCCCTCCCCCGTGCCTTCCTTGACCCTGGAAGGTGCCACTCC
CACTGTCCTTTCCTAATAAAATGAGGAAATTGCATCGCATTGTCTGAGTAGGTGTCATTCTATTCTGGGG
GGTGGGGTGGGGCAGGACAGCAAGGGGGAGGATTGGGAAGACAATAGCAGGCATGCTGGGGATGCGGTGG
GCTCTATGGCTTCTGAGGCGGAAAGAACCAGCTGGGGCTCTAGGGGGTATCCCC
[124 nt withheld, positions 2855-2978]
C
[91 nt withheld, positions 2980-3070]
AGGGTGATGGTTCACGTACCTAGAAGTTCCTATTCCGAAGTTCCTATTCTCTAGAAAGTATAGGAACTTC
CTTGGCCAAAAAGCCTGAACTCACCGCGACGTCTGTCGAGAAGTTTCTGATCGAAAAGTTCGACAGCGTC
TCCGACCTGATGCAGCTCTCGGAGGGCGAAGAATCTCGTGCTTTCAGCTTCGATGTAGGAGGGCGTGGAT
ATGTCCTGCGGGTAAATAGCTGCGCCGATGGTTTCTACAAAGATCGTTATGTTTATCGGCACTTTGCATC
GGCCGCGCTCCCGATTCCGGAAGTGCTTGACATTGGGGAATTCAGCGAGAGCCTGACCTATTGCATCTCC
CGCCGTGCACAGGGTGTCACGTTGCAAGACCTGCCTGAAACCGAACTGCCCGCTGTTCTGCAGCCGGTCG
CGGAGGCCATGGATGCGATCGCTGCGGCCGATCTTAGCCAGACGAGCGGGTTCGGCCCATTCGGACCGCA
AGGAATCGGTCAATACACTACATGGCGTGATTTCATATGCGCGATTGCTGATCCCCATGTGTATCACTGG
CAAACTGTGATGGACGACACCGTCAGTGCGTCCGTCGCGCAGGCTCTCGATGAGCTGATGCTTTGGGCCG
AGGACTGCCCCGAAGTCCGGCACCTCGTGCACGCGGATTTCGGCTCCAACAATGTCCTGACGGACAATGG
CCGCATAACAGCGGTCATTGACTGGAGCGAGGCGATGTTCGGGGATTCCCAATACGAGGTCGCCAACATC
TTCTTCTGGAGGCCGTGGTTGGCTTGTATGGAGCAGCAGACGCGCTACTTCGAGCGGAGGCATCCGGAGC
TTGCAGGATCGCCGCGGCTCCGGGCGTATATGCTCCGCATTGGTCTTGACCAACTCTATCAGAGCTTGGT
TGACGGCAATTTCGATGATGCAGCTTGGGCGCAGGGTCGATGCGACGCAATCGTCCGATCCGGAGCCGGG
ACTGTCGGGCGTACACAAATCGCCCGCAGAAGCGCGGCCGTCTGGACCGATGGCTGTGTAGAAGTACTCG
CCGATAGTGGAAACCGACGCCCCAGCACTCGTCCGAGGGCAAAGGAATAGCACGTACTACGAGATTTCGA
TTCCACCGCCGCCTTCTATGAAAGGTTGGGCTTCGGAATCGTTTTCCGGGACGCCGGCTGGATGATCCTC
CAGCGCGGGGATCTCATGCTGGAGTTCTTCGCCCACCCCAACTTGTTTATTGCAGCTTATAATGGTTACA
AATAAAGCAATAGCATCACAAATTTCACAAATAAAGCATTTTTTTCACTGCATTCTAGTTGTGGTTTGTC
CAAACTCATCAATGTATCTTATCATGTCTGTATACCGTCGACCTCTAGCTAGAGCTTGGCGTAATCATGG
TCATAGCTGTTTCCTGTGTGAAATTGTTATCCGCTCACAATTCCACACAACATACGAGCCGGAAGCATAA
AGTGTAAAGCCTGGGGTGCCTAATGAGTGAGCTAACTCACATTAATTGCGTTGCGCTCACTGCCCGCTTT
CCAGTCGGGAAACCTGTCGTGCCAGCTGCATTAATGAATCGGCCAACGCGCGGGGAGAGGCGGTTTGCGT
ATTGGGCGCTCTTCCGCTTCCTCGCTCACTGACTCGCTGCGCTCGGTCGTTCGGCTGCGGCGAGCGGTAT
CAGCTCACTCAAAGGCGGTAATACGGTTATCCACAGAATCAGGGGATAACGCAGGAAAGAACATGTGAGC
AAAAGGCCAGCAAAAGGCCAGGAACCGTAAAAAGGCCGCGTTGCTGGCGTTTTTCCATAGGCTCCGCCCC
CCTGACGAGCATCACAAAAATCGACGCTCAAGTCAGAGGTGGCGAAACCCGACAGGACTATAAAGATACC
AGGCGTTTCCCCCTGGAAGCTCCCTCGTGCGCTCTCCTGTTCCGACCCTGCCGCTTACCGGATACCTGTC
CGCCTTTCTCCCTTCGGGAAGCGTGGCGCTTTCTCATAGCTCACGCTGTAGGTATCTCAGTTCGGTGTAG
GTCGTTCGCTCCAAGCTGGGCTGTGTGCACGAACCCCCCGTTCAGCCCGACCGCTGCGCCTTATCCGGTA
ACTATCGTCTTGAGTCCAACCCGGTAAGACACGACTTATCGCCACTGGCAGCAGCCACTGGTAACAGGAT
TAGCAGAGCGAGGTATGTAGGCGGTGCTACAGAGTTCTTGAAGTGGTGGCCTAACTACGGCTACACTAGA
AGAACAGTATTTGGTATCTGCGCTCTGCTGAAGCCAGTTACCTTCGGAAAAAGAGTTGGTAGCTCTTGAT
CCGGCAAACAAACCACCGCTGGTAGCGGTGGTTTTTTTGTTTGCAAGCAGCAGATTACGCGCAGAAAAAA
AGGATCTCAAGAAGATCCTTTGATCTTTTCTACGGGGTCTGACGCTCAGTGGAACGAAAACTCACGTTAA
GGGATTTTGGTCATGAGATTATCAAAAAGGATCTTCACCTAGATCCTTTTAAATTAAAAATGAAGTTTTA
AATCAATCTAAAGTATATATGAGTAAACTTGGTCTGACAGTTACCAATGCTTAATCAGTGAGGCACCTAT
CTCAGCGATCTGTCTATTTCGTTCATCCATAGTTGCCTGACTCCCCGTCGTGTAGATAACTACGATACGG
GAGGGCTTACCATCTGGCCCCAGTGCTGCAATGATACCGCGAGACCCACGCTCACCGGCTCCAGATTTAT
CAGCAATAAACCAGCCAGCCGGAAGGGCCGAGCGCAGAAGTGGTCCTGCAACTTTATCCGCCTCCATCCA
GTCTATTAATTGTTGCCGGGAAGCTAGAGTAAGTAGTTCGCCAGTTAATAGTTTGCGCAACGTTGTTGCC
ATTGCTACAGGCATCGTGGTGTCACGCTCGTCGTTTGGTATGGCTTCATTCAGCTCCGGTTCCCAACGAT
CAAGGCGAGTTACATGATCCCCCATGTTGTGCAAAAAAGCGGTTAGCTCCTTCGGTCCTCCGATCGTTGT
CAGAAGTAAGTTGGCCGCAGTGTTATCACTCATGGTTATGGCAGCACTGCATAATTCTCTTACTGTCATG
CCATCCGTAAGATGCTTTTCTGTGACTGGTGAGTACTCAACCAAGTCATTCTGAGAATAGTGTATGCGGC
GACCGAGTTGCTCTTGCCCGGCGTCAATACGGGATAATACCGCGCCACATAGCAGAACTTTAAAAGTGCT
CATCATTGGAAAACGTTCTTCGGGGCGAAAACTCTCAAGGATCTTACCGCTGTTGAGATCCAGTTCGATG
TAACCCACTCGTGCACCCAACTGATCTTCAGCATCTTTTACTTTCACCAGCGTTTCTGGGTGAGCAAAAA
CAGGAAGGCAAAATGCCGCAAAAAAGGGAATAAGGGCGACACGGAAATGTTGAATACTCATACTCTTCCT
TTTTCAATATTATTGAAGCATTTATCAGGGTTATTGTCTCATGAGCGGATACATATTTGAATGTATTTAG
AAAAATAAACAAATAGGGGTTCCGCGCACATTTCCCCGAAAAGTGCCACCTGACGTCGACGGATCGGGAG
ATCTCCCGATCCCCTATGGTGCACTCTCAGTACAATCTGCTCTGATGCCGCATAGTTAAGCCAGTATCTG
CTCCCTGCTTGTGTGTTGGAGGTCGCTGAGTAGTGCGCGAGCAAAATTTAAGCTACAACAAGGCAAGGCT
TGACCGACAATTGCATGAAGAATCTGCTTAGGGTTAGGCGTTTTGCGCTGCTTCGCGATGTACGGGCCAG
ATATACGCGTT
Features (pLannotate 1.2.2; 27 found; start..end, strand, type, name):
      1..380     +  enhancer       CMV enhancer: human cytomegalovirus immediate early enhancer
    381..584     +  promoter       CMV promoter: human cytomegalovirus (CMV) immediate early promoter
    586..605     +  promoter       PLtetO-1 promoter (fragment): modified phage lambda PL promoter with tet operator sites (Lutz and Bujard, 1997)
    607..626     +  promoter       PLtetO-1 promoter (fragment): modified phage lambda PL promoter with tet operator sites (Lutz and Bujard, 1997)
    634..667     +  promoter       TRE3GV promoter (fragment): 3rd-generation Tet-responsive promoter that can be activated by binding of Tet-On® 3G, optimized for retroviral and lentiviral vectors
    827..1789    +  CDS            birA: BIRA_ECOLI - Also known as bioR, dhbB. Experimental evidence at protein level: Swiss-Prot protein existence level 1. Acts both as a biotin--[acetyl-CoA-carboxylase] ligase and a biotin-operon repressor. In the presence of ATP, BirA activates biotin to form the BirA-biotinyl-5'-adenylate (BirA-bio-5'-AMP or holoBirA) complex. HoloBirA can either transfer the biotinyl moiety to the biotin carboxyl carrier protein (BCCP) subunit of acetyl-CoA carboxylase, or bind to the biotin operator site and inhibit transcription of the operon. From Escherichia coli (strain K12).
   1790..1815    +  CDS            3xHA (fragment): three tandem HA epitope tags
   1847..1866    +  CDS            Strep-Tag II (fragment): peptide that binds Strep-Tactin®, an engineered form of streptavidin
   1907..1929    +  CDS            Strep-Tag II (fragment): peptide that binds Strep-Tactin®, an engineered form of streptavidin
   1944..1961    +  protein_bind   attB1 (fragment): mutant version of attB; core recombination site for the Gateway® BP reaction BP Clonase™
   1967..2515    +  CDS            COMMD8: COMD8_HUMAN - Experimental evidence at protein level: Swiss-Prot protein existence level 1. May modulate activity of cullin-RING E3 ubiquitin ligase (CRL) complexes (PubMed:21778237). May down-regulate activation of NF- kappa-B (PubMed:15799966). From Homo sapiens (Human).
   2517..2541    -  protein_bind   attB2: mutant version of attB; recombination site for the Gateway® BP reaction BP Clonase™
   2585..2809    +  polyA_signal   bGH poly(A) signal: bovine growth hormone polyadenylation signal
   2813..2834    +  promoter       SV40 promoter (fragment): SV40 enhancer and early promoter
   2855..3088    +  rep_origin     f1 ori (fragment) (sequence partly withheld): f1 bacteriophage origin of replication; arrow indicates direction of (+) strand synthesis
   3093..3140    +  protein_bind   FRT: FLP-mediated recombination occurs in the 8-bp core sequence TCTAGAAA (Turan and Bode, 2011). FLP recombinase from the Saccharomyces cerevisiae 2μ plasmid
   3148..4170    +  CDS            HygR: aminoglycoside phosphotransferase from E. coli; aph(4)-Ia; confers resistance to hygromycin
   4180..4305    +  CDS            ble (fragment): BLE_KLEPN - Experimental evidence at protein level: Swiss-Prot protein existence level 1. Binding protein with a strong affinity to the bleomycin family of antibiotics. Binds to CL990; an antimitotic-antibiotic compound. From Klebsiella pneumoniae.
   4300..4421    +  polyA_signal   SV40 poly(A) signal: SV40 polyadenylation signal
   4494..4510    -  protein_bind   lac operator: The lac repressor binds to the lac operator to inhibit transcription in E. coli. This inhibition can be relieved by adding lactose or isopropyl-β-D-thiogalactopyranoside (IPTG). lac repressor encoded by lacI
   4518..4548    -  promoter       lac promoter: promoter for the E. coli lac operon
   4563..4584    -  protein_bind   CAP binding site: CAP binding activates transcription in the presence of cAMP. E. coli catabolite activator protein
   4597..4689    -  CDS            lacI (fragment): lac repressor; lacI; The lac repressor binds to the lac operator to inhibit transcription in E. coli. This inhibition can be relieved by adding lactose or isopropyl-β-D-thiogalactopyranoside (IPTG).
   4872..5460    -  rep_origin     ori: high-copy-number ColE1/pMB1/pBR322/pUC origin of replication
   5631..6491    -  CDS            AmpR: β-lactamase; bla; confers resistance to ampicillin, carbenicillin, and related antibiotics
   6492..6596    -  promoter       AmpR promoter: bla
   6655..6707    -  misc_feature   bom (fragment): basis of mobility region from pBR322
