[The description below was written by a language model from this plasmid's Addgene catalogue record and pLannotate feature annotations shown in this document.]
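Description:
MAC_N_COMMD8 is a 6,861 bp mammalian expression plasmid built by Gateway recombination of the human COMMD8 open reading frame (549 bp, derived from a human ORFeome clone) into the MAC-tag-N destination backbone. It is propagated in E. coli through a high-copy ColE1/pUC-type origin with ampicillin selection from the β-lactamase gene. A partial f1 origin and remnants of lac regulatory sequence are also annotated in the backbone.

Expression is driven by the CMV immediate-early enhancer and promoter. This is followed directly by short matches to tet operator-containing promoters, which suggests a tetracycline-regulatable CMV/TetO arrangement, although the record does not state inducibility explicitly. The encoded fusion begins with a BirA-derived biotin ligase, followed by an HA epitope and two Strep-Tag II copies; together these make up the N-terminal MAC-tag. It continues across an attB1 site into COMMD8, ending before attB2 and a bovine growth hormone polyadenylation signal. This tag combination permits both Strep-Tactin affinity purification and, via the biotin ligase module, proximity-dependent biotinylation of neighbouring proteins from a single construct.

Downstream, an FRT site sits immediately ahead of a hygromycin resistance coding sequence that has no annotated promoter of its own, with an SV40 poly(A) signal after it. This layout is typical of FLP-mediated integration into a genomic FRT landing site, where the resistance gene becomes active only after correct insertion, allowing selection of isogenic stable lines. COMMD8 is a COMM-domain protein, and the associated work concerns the structure and interactions of the human Commander complex, consistent with use of this plasmid for interaction mapping of COMMD8 in mammalian cells.
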