Addgene plasmid #209680: MAC_N_COMMD8
Purpose: Expresses MAC-tagged COMMD8 in mammalian cells
Depositing lab: Markku Varjosalo. Depositing organization: University of Helsinki, Institute of Biotechnology. Publication: Structure and interactions of the endogenous human Commander complex. Laulumaa S, Kumpula EP, Huiskonen JT, Varjosalo M. Nat Struct Mol Biol. 2024 Jun;31(6):925-938. doi: 10.1038/s41594-024-01246-1. Epub 2024 Mar 8. PubMed 38459129.
Backbone
  Vector backbone: MAC-tag-N (#108078)
  Backbone manufacturer: Markku Varjosalo lab
  Backbone size w/o insert (bp): 6312
  Total vector size (bp): 6861
  Vector type: Mammalian Expression
Growth in bacteria
  Bacterial resistance: Ampicillin, 100 μg/mL
  Growth temperature: 37°C
  Growth strain: DH5alpha
  Copy number: High Copy
Gene/Insert
  Gene/Insert name: COMMD8
  Species: H. sapiens (human)
  Insert size (bp): 549
  GenBank ID: NM_017845
  Entrez Gene: COMMD8
  Tag / fusion protein: MAC-tag (N terminal on backbone)
  Cloning method: Gateway Cloning
  Sequencing primers: 5′ M13 uni (-21); 3′ M13 rev (-29)
Resource information
  A portion of this plasmid was derived from a plasmid made by: Human ORFeome collection
Terms and licenses: Academic/Nonprofit Terms; Industry Terms: Not Available to Industry
Depositor comments: Please visit https://doi.org/10.1101/2023.04.03.535349 for bioRxiv preprint.
How to cite: MAC_N_COMMD8 was a gift from Markku Varjosalo (Addgene plasmid # 209680 ; http://n2t.net/addgene:209680 ; RRID:Addgene_209680)
